>Addgene plasmid #145140 | EGFP-FERM (Myo10) | addgene full sequence | sequence record 307040 | Addgene NGS Result
TAGTTATTAATAGTAATCAATTACGGGGTCATTAGTTCATAGCCCATATATGGAGTTCCGCGTTACATAA
CTTACGGTAAATGGCCCGCCTGGCTGACCGCCCAACGACCCCCGCCCATTGACGTCAATAATGACGTATG
TTCCCATAGTAACGCCAATAGGGACTTTCCATTGACGTCAATGGGTGGAGTATTTACGGTAAACTGCCCA
CTTGGCAGTACATCAAGTGTATCATATGCCAAGTACGCCCCCTATTGACGTCAATGACGGTAAATGGCCC
GCCTGGCATTATGCCCAGTACATGACCTTATGGGACTTTCCTACTTGGCAGTACATCTACGTATTAGTCA
TCGCTATTACCATGGTGATGCGGTTTTGGCAGTACATCAATGGGCGTGGATAGCGGTTTGACTCACGGGG
ATTTCCAAGTCTCCACCCCATTGACGTCAATGGGAGTTTGTTTTGGCACCAAAATCAACGGGACTTTCCA
AAATGTCGTAACAACTCCGCCCCATTGACGCAAATGGGCGGTAGGCGTGTACGGTGGGAGGTCTATATAA
GCAGAGCTGGTTTAGTGAACCGTCAGATCCGCTAGCGCTACCGGTCGCCACCATGGTGAGCAAGGGCGAG
GAGCTGTTCACCGGGGTGGTGCCCATCCTGGTCGAGCTGGACGGCGACGTAAACGGCCACAAGTTCAGCG
TGTCCGGCGAGGGCGAGGGCGATGCCACCTACGGCAAGCTGACCCTGAAGTTCATCTGCACCACCGGCAA
GCTGCCCGTGCCCTGGCCCACCCTCGTGACCACCCTGACCTACGGCGTGCAGTGCTTCAGCCGCTACCCC
GACCACATGAAGCAGCACGACTTCTTCAAGTCCGCCATGCCCGAAGGCTACGTCCAGGAGCGCACCATCT
TCTTCAAGGACGACGGCAACTACAAGACCCGCGCCGAGGTGAAGTTCGAGGGCGACACCCTGGTGAACCG
CATCGAGCTGAAGGGCATCGACTTCAAGGAGGACGGCAACATCCTGGGGCACAAGCTGGAGTACAACTAC
AACAGCCACAACGTCTATATCATGGCCGACAAGCAGAAGAACGGCATCAAGGTGAACTTCAAGATCCGCC
ACAACATCGAGGACGGCAGCGTGCAGCTCGCCGACCACTACCAGCAGAACACCCCCATCGGCGACGGCCC
CGTGCTGCTGCCCGACAACCACTACCTGAGCACCCAGTCCGCCCTGAGCAAAGACCCCAACGAGAAGCGC
GATCACATGGTCCTGCTGGAGTTCGTGACCGCCGCCGGGATCACTCTCGGCATGGACGAGCTGTACAAGT
CCGGACTCAGATCTCGAGCTCAAGCTTCGAATTCAACCCGGTGGTCCAGTGCCATTCAAAACGTGACTGA
CACCAAGGCCCCGATCGACACCCCCACCCAGCAGCTGATTCAAGATATCAAGGAGAACTGCCTGAACTCG
GATGTGGTGGAACAGATTTACAAGCGGAACCCGATCCTTCGATACACCCATCACCCCTTGCACTCCCCGC
TCCTGCCCCTTCCGTATGGGGACATAAATCTCAACTTGCTCAAAGACAAAGGCTATACCACCCTTCAGGA
TGAGGCCATCAAGATATTCAATTCCCTGCAGCAACTGGAGTCCATGTCTGACCCAATTCCAATAATCCAG
GGCATCCTACAGACAGGGCATGACCTGCGACCTCTGCGGGACGAGCTGTACTGCCAGCTTATCAAACAGA
CCAACAAAGTGCCCCACCCCGGCAGTGTGGGCAACCTGTACAGCTGGCAGATCCTGACATGCCTGAGCTG
CACCTTCCTGCCGAGTCGAGGGATTCTCAAGTATCTCAAGTTCCATCTGAAAAGGATACGGGAACAGTTT
CCAGGAACCGAGATGGAAAAATACGCTCTCTTCACTTACGAATCTCTTAAGAAAACCAAATGCCGAGAGT
TTGTGCCTTCCCGAGATGAAATAGAAGCTCTGATCCACAGGCAGGAAATGACATCCACGGTCTATTGCCA
TGGCGGCGGCTCCTGCAAGATCACCATCAACTCCCACACCACTGCTGGGGAGGTGGTGGAGAAGCTGATC
CGAGGCCTGGCCATGGAGGACAGCAGGAACATGTTTGCTTTGTTTGAATACAACGGCCACGTCGACAAAG
CCATTGAAAGTCGAACCGTCGTAGCTGATGTCTTAGCCAAGTTTGAAAAGCTGGCTGCCACATCCGAGGT
TGGGGACCTGCCATGGAAATTCTACTTCAAACTTTACTGCTTCCTGGACACAGACAACGTGCCAAAAGAC
AGTGTGGAGTTTGCATTTATGTTTGAACAGGCCCACGAAGCGGTTATCCATGGCCACCATCCAGCCCCGG
AAGAAAACCTCCAGGTTCTTGCTGCCCTGCGACTCCAGTATCTGCAGGGGGATTATACTCTGCACGCTGC
CATCCCACCTCTCGAAGAGGTTTATTCCCTGCAGAGACTCAAGGCCCGCATCAGCCAGTCAACCAAAACC
TTCACCCCTTGTGAACGGCTGGAGAAGAGGCGGACGAGCTTCCTAGAGGGGACCCTGAGGCGGAGCTTCC
GGACAGGATCCGTGGTCCGGCAGAAGGTCGAGGAGGAGCAGATGCTGGACATGTGGATTAAGGAAGAAGT
CTCCTCTGCTCGAGCCAGTATCATTGACAAGTGGAGGAAATTTCAGGGAATGAACCAGGAACAGGCCATG
GCCAAGTACATGGCCTTGATCAAGGAGTGGCCTGGCTATGGCTCGACGCTGTTTGATGTGGAGTGCAAGG
AAGGTGGCTTCCCTCAGGAACTCTGGTTGGGTGTCAGCGCGGACGCCGTCTCCGTCTACAAGCGTGGAGA
GGGAAGACCACTGGAAGTCTTCCAGTATGAACACATCCTCTCTTTTGGGGCACCCCTGGCGAATACGTAT
AAGATCGTGGTCGATGAGAGGGAGCTGCTCTTTGAAACCAGTGAGGTGGTGGATGTGGCCAAGCTCATGA
AAGCCTACATCAGCATGATCGTGAAGAAGCGCTACAGCACGACACGCTCCGCCAGCAGCCAGGGCAGCTC
CAGGTGATAAGGTACCGCGGGCCCGGGATCCACCGGATCTAGATAACTGATCATAATCAGCCATACCACA
TTTGTAGAGGTTTTACTTGCTTTAAAAAACCTCCCACACCTCCCCCTGAACCTGAAACATAAAATGAATG
CAATTGTTGTTGTTAACTTGTTTATTGCAGCTTATAATGGTTACAAATAAAGCAATAGCATCACAAATTT
CACAAATAAAGCATTTTTTTCACTGCATTCTAGTTGTGGTTTGTCCAAACTCATCAATGTATCTTAACGC
GTAAATTGTAAGCGTTAATATTTTGTTAAAATTCGCGTTAAATTTTTGTTAAATCAGCTCATTTTTTAAC
CAATAGGCCGAAATCGGCAAAATCCCTTATAAATCAAAAGAATAGACCGAGATAGGGT
[37 nt withheld, positions 3489-3525]
AAAGAACGTGGACTCCAACGTCAAAGG
[49 nt withheld, positions 3553-3601]
T
[91 nt withheld, positions 3603-3693]
G
[124 nt withheld, positions 3695-3818]
CAGGTGGCACTTTTCGGGGAAATGTGCGCGGAACCCCTATTTGTTTATTTTTCTAAATACATTCAAATAT
GTATCCGCTCATGAGACAATAACCCTGATAAATGCTTCAATAATATTGAAAAAGGAAGAGTCCTGAGGCG
GAAAGAACCAGCTGTGGAATGTGTGTCAGTTAGGGTGTGGAAAGTCCCCAGGCTCCCCAGCAGGCAGAAG
TATGCAAAGCATGCATCTCAATTAGTCAGCAACCAGGTGTGGAAAGTCCCCAGGCTCCCCAGCAGGCAGA
AGTATGCAAAGCATGCATCTCAATTAGTCAGCAACCATAGTCCCGCCCCTAACTCCGCCCATCCCGCCCC
TAACTCCGCCCAGTTCCGCCCATTCTCCGCCCCATGGCTGACTAATTTTTTTTATTTATGCAGAGGCCGA
GGCCGCCTCGGCCTCTGAGCTATTCCAGAAGTAGTGAGGAGGCTTTTTTGGAGGCCTAGGCTTTTGCAAA
GATCGATCAAGAGACAGGATGAGGATCGTTTCGCATGATTGAACAAGATGGATTGCACGCAGGTTCTCCG
GCCGCTTGGGTGGAGAGGCTATTCGGCTATGACTGGGCACAACAGACAATCGGCTGCTCTGATGCCGCCG
TGTTCCGGCTGTCAGCGCAGGGGCGCCCGGTTCTTTTTGTCAAGACCGACCTGTCCGGTGCCCTGAATGA
ACTGCAAGACGAGGCAGCGCGGCTATCGTGGCTGGCCACGACGGGCGTTCCTTGCGCAGCTGTGCTCGAC
GTTGTCACTGAAGCGGGAAGGGACTGGCTGCTATTGGGCGAAGTGCCGGGGCAGGATCTCCTGTCATCTC
ACCTTGCTCCTGCCGAGAAAGTATCCATCATGGCTGATGCAATGCGGCGGCTGCATACGCTTGATCCGGC
TACCTGCCCATTCGACCACCAAGCGAAACATCGCATCGAGCGAGCACGTACTCGGATGGAAGCCGGTCTT
GTCGATCAGGATGATCTGGACGAAGAGCATCAGGGGCTCGCGCCAGCCGAACTGTTCGCCAGGCTCAAGG
CGAGCATGCCCGACGGCGAGGATCTCGTCGTGACCCATGGCGATGCCTGCTTGCCGAATATCATGGTGGA
AAATGGCCGCTTTTCTGGATTCATCGACTGTGGCCGGCTGGGTGTGGCGGACCGCTATCAGGACATAGCG
TTGGCTACCCGTGATATTGCTGAAGAGCTTGGCGGCGAATGGGCTGACCGCTTCCTCGTGCTTTACGGTA
TCGCCGCTCCCGATTCGCAGCGCATCGCCTTCTATCGCCTTCTTGACGAGTTCTTCTGAGCGGGACTCTG
GGGTTCGAAATGACCGACCAAGCGACGCCCAACCTGCCATCACGAGATTTCGATTCCACCGCCGCCTTCT
ATGAAAGGTTGGGCTTCGGAATCGTTTTCCGGGACGCCGGCTGGATGATCCTCCAGCGCGGGGATCTCAT
GCTGGAGTTCTTCGCCCACCCTAGGGGGAGGCTAACTGAAACACGGAAGGAGACAATACCGGAAGGAACC
CGCGCTATGACGGCAATAAAAAGACAGAATAAAACGCACGGTGTTGGGTCGTTTGTTCATAAACGCGGGG
TTCGGTCCCAGGGCTGGCACTCTGTCGATACCCCACCGAGACCCCATTGGGGCCAATACGCCCGCGTTTC
TTCCTTTTCCCCACCCCACCCCCCAAGTTCGGGTGAAGGCCCAGGGCTCGCAGCCAACGTCGGGGCGGCA
GGCCCTGCCATAGCCTCAGGTTACTCATATATACTTTAGATTGATTTAAAACTTCATTTTTAATTTAAAA
GGATCTAGGTGAAGATCCTTTTTGATAATCTCATGACCAAAATCCCTTAACGTGAGTTTTCGTTCCACTG
AGCGTCAGACCCCGTAGAAAAGATCAAAGGATCTTCTTGAGATCCTTTTTTTCTGCGCGTAATCTGCTGC
TTGCAAACAAAAAAACCACCGCTACCAGCGGTGGTTTGTTTGCCGGATCAAGAGCTACCAACTCTTTTTC
CGAAGGTAACTGGCTTCAGCAGAGCGCAGATACCAAATACTGTTCTTCTAGTGTAGCCGTAGTTAGGCCA
CCACTTCAAGAACTCTGTAGCACCGCCTACATACCTCGCTCTGCTAATCCTGTTACCAGTGGCTGCTGCC
AGTGGCGATAAGTCGTGTCTTACCGGGTTGGACTCAAGACGATAGTTACCGGATAAGGCGCAGCGGTCGG
GCTGAACGGGGGGTTCGTGCACACAGCCCAGCTTGGAGCGAACGACCTACACCGAACTGAGATACCTACA
GCGTGAGCTATGAGAAAGCGCCACGCTTCCCGAAGGGAGAAAGGCGGACAGGTATCCGGTAAGCGGCAGG
GTCGGAACAGGAGAGCGCACGAGGGAGCTTCCAGGGGGAAACGCCTGGTATCTTTATAGTCCTGTCGGGT
TTCGCCACCTCTGACTTGAGCGTCGATTTTTGTGATGCTCGTCAGGGGGGCGGAGCCTATGGAAAAACGC
CAGCAACGCGGCCTTTTTACGGTTCCTGGCCTTTTGCTGGCCTTTTGCTCACATGTTCTTTCCTGCGTTA
TCCCCTGATTCTGTGGATAACCGTATTACCGCCATGCAT
Features (pLannotate 1.2.2; 16 found; start..end, strand, type, name):
     61..364     +  enhancer       CMV enhancer: human cytomegalovirus immediate early enhancer
    365..568     +  promoter       CMV promoter: human cytomegalovirus (CMV) immediate early promoter
    613..1329    +  CDS            EGFP: EGFP is a basic (constitutively fluorescent) green fluorescent protein published in 1996, derived from Aequorea victoria. It is reported to be a rapidly-maturing weak dimer with moderate acid sensitivity.
   1330..1364    +  misc_feature   MCS (fragment): multiple cloning site
   1363..3084    +  CDS            MYO10 (fragment): MYO10_HUMAN - Also known as KIAA0799. Experimental evidence at protein level: Swiss-Prot protein existence level 1. [Isoform Headless]: Functions as a dominant-negative regulator of isoform 1, suppressing its filopodia-inducing and axon outgrowth-promoting activities. In hippocampal neurons, it increases VASP retention in spine heads to induce spine formation and spine head expansion (By similarity). From Homo sapiens (Human).
   3091..3116    +  misc_feature   MCS (fragment): multiple cloning site
   3128..3212    +  CDS            large T antigen (fragment): large T antigen from SV40 (simian virus 40)
   3235..3356    +  polyA_signal   SV40 poly(A) signal: SV40 polyadenylation signal
   3390..3818    -  rep_origin     f1 ori (sequence partly withheld): f1 bacteriophage origin of replication; arrow indicates direction of (+) strand synthesis
   3845..3949    +  promoter       AmpR promoter: bla
   3951..4308    +  promoter       SV40 promoter: SV40 enhancer and early promoter
   4343..5137    +  CDS            NeoR/KanR: aminoglycoside phosphotransferase from Tn5; aph(3')-II (or nptII); confers resistance to neomycin, kanamycin, and G418 (Geneticin®)
   5158..5310    +  CDS            ble (fragment): BLE_KLEPN - Experimental evidence at protein level: Swiss-Prot protein existence level 1. Binding protein with a strong affinity to the bleomycin family of antibiotics. Binds to CL990; an antimitotic-antibiotic compound. From Klebsiella pneumoniae.
   5369..5416    +  polyA_signal   HSV TK poly(A) signal: herpes simplex virus thymidine kinase polyadenylation signal (Cole and Stacy, 1985)
   5507..5523    -  polyA_signal   bGH poly(A) signal (fragment): bovine growth hormone polyadenylation signal
   5745..6333    +  rep_origin     ori: high-copy-number ColE1/pMB1/pBR322/pUC origin of replication
