[The description below was written by a language model from this plasmid's Addgene catalogue record and pLannotate feature annotations shown in this document.]
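Description:
EGFP-FERM (Myo10) is a mammalian expression plasmid of about 6.4 kb built on an EGFP fusion backbone whose layout resembles the common C-terminal-fusion EGFP vectors. It carries the human cytomegalovirus immediate early enhancer and promoter, followed by the EGFP coding sequence and a short remnant of the multiple cloning site. Next comes a roughly 1.7 kb fragment of human MYO10 (myosin-X). According to the record, this fragment encodes the MyTH/FERM domains, the tail region of the motor rather than the full-length protein, so the product is a fusion with EGFP at the N-terminus of the MyTH/FERM module. The transcript is terminated by the SV40 polyadenylation signal. A small annotated piece of SV40 large T antigen just upstream of this signal is most likely part of the same SV40-derived 3' region rather than a functional element.

The plasmid is propagated in bacteria from a high-copy ColE1/pUC-type origin and also carries an f1 phage origin. Selection relies on a single Tn5 aminoglycoside phosphotransferase (NeoR/KanR) gene placed behind tandem bacterial (bla) and SV40 early promoters and followed by the HSV TK polyadenylation signal. This arrangement gives kanamycin resistance in E. coli and G418 resistance in transfected mammalian cells. The short ble and bGH poly(A) fragments in the feature table appear to be vestigial backbone sequence or annotation matches.

The construct is used to express and visualise the isolated MYO10 MyTH/FERM domains by fluorescence in mammalian cells. The associated study concerns how myosin-X and talin modulate integrin activity at filopodia tips.
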