Addgene plasmid #145140: EGFP-FERM (Myo10)
Purpose: Expresses EGFP-tagged MyTH/FERM domains of MYO10.
Depositing lab: Johanna Ivaska. Depositing organization: University of Turku. Publication: Myosin-X and talin modulate integrin activity at filopodia tips. Miihkinen M, Gronloh MLB, Popovic A, Vihinen H, Jokitalo E, Goult BT, Ivaska J, Jacquemet G. Cell Rep. 2021 Sep 14;36(11):109716. doi: 10.1016/j.celrep.2021.109716. PubMed 34525374.
Backbone
  Vector backbone: EGFP
  Vector type: Mammalian Expression
  Selectable markers: Neomycin (select with G418)
Growth in bacteria
  Bacterial resistance: Kanamycin, 50 μg/mL
  Growth temperature: 37°C
  Growth strain: DH5alpha
  Copy number: High Copy
Gene/Insert
  Gene/Insert name: MyTH/FERM domains of MYO10
  Species: H. sapiens (human)
  Entrez Gene: MYO10 (a.k.a. MyoX)
Terms and licenses: Academic/Nonprofit Terms; Industry Terms: Not Available to Industry
How to cite: EGFP-FERM (Myo10) was a gift from Johanna Ivaska (Addgene plasmid # 145140 ; http://n2t.net/addgene:145140 ; RRID:Addgene_145140)
